>Addgene plasmid #162450 | pJYDN | addgene full sequence | sequence record 321442 | Addgene NGS Result
ACTTTGTTCCCACTGTACTTTTAGCTCGTACAAAATACAATATACTTTTCATTTCTCCGTAAACAACATG
TTTTCCCATGTAATATCCTTTTCTATTTTTCGTTCCGTTACCAACTTTACACATACTTTTGCGGTATTTC
ACACCGCATAGATCGGCAAGTGCACAAACAATACTTAAATAAATACTACTCAGTAATAACCTATTTCTTA
GCATTTTTGACGAAATTTGCTATTTTGTTAGAGTCTTTTACACCATTTGTCTCCACACCTCCGCTTACAT
CAACACCAATAACGCCATTTAATCTAAGCGCATCACCAACATTTTCTGGCGTCAGTCCACCAGCTAACAT
AAAATGTAAGCTTTCGGGGCTCTCTTGCCTTCCAACCCAGTCAGAAATCGAGTTCCAATCCAAAAGTTCA
CCTGTCCCACCTGCTTCTGAATCAAACAAGGGAATAAACGAATGAGGTTTCTGTGAAGCTGCACTGAGTA
GTATGTTGCAGTCTTTTGGAAATACGAGTCTTTTAATAACTGGCAAACCGAGGAACTCTTGGTATTCTTG
CCACGACTCATCTCCATGCAGTTGGACGATATCAATGCCGTAATCATTGACCAGAGCCAAAACATCCTCC
TTAGGTTGATTACGAAACACGCCAACCAAGTATTTCGGAGTGCCTGAACTATTTTTATATGCTTTTACAA
GACTTGAAATTTTCCTTGCAATAACCGGGTCAATTGTTCTCTTTCTATTGGGCACACATATAATACCCAG
CAAGTCAGCATCGGAATCTAGAGCACATTCTGCGGCCTCTGTGCTCTGCAAGCCGCAAACTTTCACCAAT
GGACCAGAACTACCTGTGAAATTAATAACAGACATACTCCAAGCTGCCTTTGTGTGCTTAATCACGTATA
CTCACGTGCTCAATAGTCACCAATGCCCTCCCTCTTGGCCCTCTCCTTTTCTTTTTTCGACCGAATTAAT
TCTTAATCGGCAAAAAAAGAAAAGCTCCGGATCAAGATTGTACGTAAGGTGACAAGCTATTTTTCAATAA
AGAATATCTTCCACTACTGCCATCTGGCGTCATAACTGCAAAGTACACATATATTACGATGCTGTTCTAT
TAAATGCTTCCTATATTATATATATAGTAATGTCGTGATCTATGGTGCACTCTCAGTACAATCTGCTCTG
ATGCCGCATAGTTAAGCCAGCCCCGACACCCGCCAACACCCGCTGACGCGCCCTCGAGACGAAAGGGCCT
CGTGATACGCCTATTTTTATAGGTTAATGTCATGATAATAATGGTTTCTTAGACGGATCGCTTGCCTGTA
ACTTACACGCGCCTCGTATCTTTTAATGATGGAATAATTTGGGAATTTACTCTGTGTTTATTTATTTTTA
TGTTTTGTATTTGGATTTTAGAAAGTAAATAAAGAAGGTAGAAGAGTTACGGAATGAAGAAAAAAAAATA
AACAAAGGTTTAAAAAATTTCAACAAAAAGCGTACTTTACATATATATTTATTAGACAAGAAAAGCAGAT
TAAATAGATATACATTCGATTAACGATAAGTAAAATGTAAAATCACAGGATTTTCGTGTGTGGTCTTCTA
CACAGACAAGATGAAACAATTCGGCATTAATACCTGAGAGCAGGAAGAGCAAGATAAAAGGTAGTATTTG
TTGGCGATCCCCCTAGAGTCTTTTACATCTTCGGAAAACAAAAACTATTTTTTCTTTAATTTCTTTTTTT
ACTTTCTATTTTTAATTTATATATTTATATTAAAAAATTTAAATTATAATTATTTTTATAGCACGTGATG
AAAAGGACCCAGGTGGCACTTTTCGGGGAAATGTGCGCGGAACCCCTATTTGTTTATTTTTCTAAATACA
TTCAAATATGTATCCGCTCATGAGACAATAACCCTGATAAATGCTTCAATAATATTGAAAAAGGAAGAGT
ATGAGCCATATTCAACGGGAAACGTCTTGCTCGAGGCCGCGATTAAATTCCAACATGGATGCTGATTTAT
ATGGGTATAAATGGGCTCGCGATAATGTCGGGCAATCAGGTGCGACAATCTATCGATTGTATGGGAAGCC
CGATGCGCCAGAGTTGTTTCTGAAACATGGCAAAGGTAGCGTTGCCAATGATGTTACAGATGAGATGGTC
AGACTAAACTGGCTGACGGAATTTATGCCTCTTCCGACCATCAAGCATTTTATCCGTACTCCTGATGATG
CATGGTTACTCACCACTGCGATCCCCGGGAAAACAGCATTCCAGGTATTAGAAGAATATCCTGATTCAGG
TGAAAATATTGTTGATGCGCTGGCAGTGTTCCTGCGCCGGTTGCATTCGATTCCTGTTTGTAATTGTCCT
TTTAACAGCGATCGCGTATTTCGTCTCGCTCAGGCGCAATCACGAATGAATAACGGTTTGGTTGATGCGA
GTGATTTTGATGACGAGCGTAATGGCTGGCCTGTTGAACAAGTCTGGAAAGAAATGCATAAGCTTTTGCC
ATTCTCACCGGATTCAGTCGTCACTCATGGTGATTTCTCACTTGATAACCTTATTTTTGACGAGGGGAAA
TTAATAGGTTGTATTGATGTTGGACGAGTCGGAATCGCAGACCGATACCAGGATCTTGCCATCCTATGGA
ACTGCCTCGGTGAGTTTTCTCCTTCATTACAGAAACGGCTTTTTCAAAAATATGGTATTGATAATCCTGA
TATGAATAAATTGCAGTTTCATTTGATGCTCGATGAGTTTTTCTAACTGTCAGACCAAGTTTACTCATAT
ATACTTTAGATTGATTTAAAACTTCATTTTTAATTTAAAAGGATCTAGGTGAAGATCCTTTTTGATAATC
TCATGACCAAAATCCCTTAACGTGAGTTTTCGTTCCACTGAGCGTCAGACCCCGTAGAAAAGATCAAAGG
ATCTTCTTGAGATCCTTTTTTTCTGCGCGTAATCTGCTGCTTGCAAACAAAAAAACCACCGCTACCAGCG
GTGGTTTGTTTGCCGGATCAAGAGCTACCAACTCTTTTTCCGAAGGTAACTGGCTTCAGCAGAGCGCAGA
TACCAAATACTGTTCTTCTAGTGTAGCCGTAGTTAGGCCACCACTTCAAGAACTCTGTAGCACCGCCTAC
ATACCTCGCTCTGCTAATCCTGTTACCAGTGGCTGCTGCCAGTGGCGATAAGTCGTGTCTTACCGGGTTG
GACTCAAGACGATAGTTACCGGATAAGGCGCAGCGGTCGGGCTGAACGGGGGGTTCGTGCACACAGCCCA
GCTTGGAGCGAACGACCTACACCGAACTGAGATACCTACAGCGTGAGCTATGAGAAAGCGCCACGCTTCC
CGAAGGGAGAAAGGCGGACAGGTATCCGGTAAGCGGCAGGGTCGGAACAGGAGAGCGCACGAGGGAGCTT
CCAGGGGGAAACGCCTGGTATCTTTATAGTCCTGTCGGGTTTCGCCACCTCTGACTTGAGCGTCGATTTT
TGTGATGCTCGTCAGGGGGGCGGAGCCTATGAAAAAACGCCAGCAACGCGGCACTTTGTAACTGAGCTGT
CATTTTGCTGGCCCAGCTGGTCGACCGCGGCTAAGCAGTACTGGTACCGTTGTGGAAATGTAAAGAGCCC
CATTATCTTAGCCTAAAAAAACCTTCTCTTTGGAACTTTCAGTAATACGCTTAACTGCTCATTGCTATAT
TGAAGTACGGATTAGAAGCCGCCGAGCGGGTGACAGCCCTCCGAAGGAAGACTCTCCTCCGTGCGTCCTC
GTCTTCACCGGTCGCGTTCCTGAAACGCAGATGTGCCTCGCGCCGCACTGCTCCGAACAATAAAGATTCT
ACAATACTAGCTTTTATGGTTATGAAGAGGAAAAATTGGCAGTAACCTGGCCCCACAAACCTTCAAATGA
ACGAATCAAATTAACAACCATAGGATGATAATGCGATTAGTTTTTTAGCCTTATTTCTGGGGTAATTAAT
CAGCGAAGCGATGATTTTTGATCTATTAACAGATATATAAATGCAAAAACTGCATAACCACTTTAACTAA
TACTTTCAACATTTTCGGTTTGTATTACTTCTTATTCAAATGTAATAAAAGTATCAACAAAAAATTGTTA
ATATACCTCTATACTTTAACGTCAAGGAGAAAAAACCCCGGATCGAATTCCCTACTTCATACATTTTCAA
TTAAGATGAGGTTCCCATCTATTTTCACCGCTGTTGTTTTTGCTGCTTCTTCTGCTTTGGCTGCTCCAGC
TAATGGTCATATGGAAGCATAATAATTAAGGCGCCTTATCTCGAGGGGGGCGGATCCTCTGGTGGAGGTG
GTTCGGGCGGAGGTGGTAACGGATCTAATGGTTCTGGCGGTAGCTCTGCACAGGAACTGACAACTATATG
CGAGCAAATCCCCTCACCAACTTTAGAATCGACGCCGTACTCTTTGTCAACGACTACTATTTTGGCCAAC
GGGAAGGCAATGCAAGGAGTTTTTGAATATTACAAATCAGTAACGTTTGTCAGTAATTGCGGTTCTCACC
CCTCAACAACTAGCAAAGGCAGCCCCATAAACACACAGTATGTTTTTAAGGACAATAGCTCGACGATTGA
AGGTAGATACCCATACGACGTTCCAGACTACGCTCTGCAGGCTAGTGGTGGAGGAGGCTCTGGTGGAGGT
GGTAGCGGAGGCGGAGGGTCGGCTAGCCATGAACAGAAGTTGATCTCTGAAGAAGATTTGATGTTAGAAA
AATTTGTTGGCACCTGGAAGATCGAATCCTCTGAAAATTTTGGTGAATACTTGAAGGCTATCGGTGCCCC
AAAAGAATTGGCTGATGCTGGTGATGCTACTACTCCAGTCTTGTACATTTCTCAAAAGGATGGTGATAAG
ATGACCGTCAAGATTGAAAACGGTCCACCAACTTTTTTGGATACCCAAGTTTCTTTCAAGTTGGGTGAAG
AATTCGACGAATTTCCATCCGATAGAAGAAAGGGTGTTAAGTCCGTTGTTAACTTGTCTGGTGAGAAGTT
GGTTTACGTTCAAAAGTGGGATGGTAAAGAAACCACTTACGTCAGAGAAATCAAGGACGGTAAATTGGTT
GTTACTTTGACCATGGGTGATGTTGTTGCTGTTAGATCTTATAGAAGGGCCTCTGAATAATAGAGATCTG
ATAACAACAGTGTAGATGTAACAAAATCG
Features (pLannotate 1.2.2; 12 found; start..end, strand, type, name):
    130..150     -  misc_feature   bom (fragment): basis of mobility region from pBR322
    201..875     -  CDS            TRP1: phosphoribosylanthranilate isomerase, required for tryptophan biosynthesis; S. cerevisiae TRP1; yeast auxotrophic marker
    876..1023    -  promoter       TRP1 promoter: S. cerevisiae TRP1
   1161..1210    -  misc_feature   bom (fragment): basis of mobility region from pBR322
   1316..1819    -  misc_feature   CEN/ARS: S. cerevisiae CEN6 centromere fused to an autonomously replicating sequence
   1856..1960    +  promoter       AmpR promoter: bla
   1961..2776    +  CDS            KanR: aminoglycoside phosphotransferase; aph(3')-Ia; confers resistance to kanamycin in bacteria or G418 (Geneticin®) in eukaryotes
   2947..3531    +  rep_origin     ori: high-copy-number ColE1/pMB1/pBR322/pUC origin of replication
   3718..4159    +  promoter       GAL1 promoter: S. cerevisiae GAL1; inducible promoter, regulated by Gal4
   4206..4274    +  CDS            MF(ALPHA)1 (fragment): MFAL1_YEAST - Also known as MF-ALPHA-1, MFAL1. Experimental evidence at protein level: Swiss-Prot protein existence level 1. The active factor is excreted into the culture medium by haploid cells of the alpha mating type and acts on cells of the opposite mating type (type A). It mediates the conjugation process between the two types by inhibiting the initiation of DNA synthesis in type a cells and synchronizing them with type alpha. From Saccharomyces cerevisiae (strain ATCC 204508 / S288c) (Baker's yeast).
   4388..4597    +  CDS            AGA2 (fragment): AGA2_YEAST - Experimental evidence at protein level: Swiss-Prot protein existence level 1. Receptor binding subunit of the a-agglutinin heterodimer. S.cerevisiae a and alpha cells express the complementary cell surface glycoproteins a-agglutinin and alpha-agglutinin, respectively, which interact with one another to promote cellular aggregation during mating. From Saccharomyces cerevisiae (strain ATCC 204508 / S288c) (Baker's yeast).
   4751..5167    +  CDS            UnaG: UnaG is a basic (constitutively fluorescent) green fluorescent protein published in 2013, derived from Anguilla japonica. It has low acid sensitivity. It requires the cofactor bilirubin for fluorescence.
