[The description below was written by a language model from this plasmid's Addgene catalogue record and pLannotate feature annotations shown in this document.]
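Description:
pJYDN is an empty-backbone yeast surface display plasmid and bacteria/yeast shuttle vector of 5,209 bp, built on a newly designed backbone. In E. coli it replicates from a high-copy ColE1/pUC-type origin and is selected with kanamycin, using an aph(3')-Ia aminoglycoside phosphotransferase gene driven by the bla (AmpR) promoter. In Saccharomyces cerevisiae it is maintained as a low-copy, stably segregating episome through a CEN6/ARS element. Selection there relies on the TRP1 auxotrophic marker, expressed from its own promoter, in tryptophan-auxotrophic hosts. Two short remnants of the pBR322 bom region are also annotated.

The display cassette is controlled by the galactose-inducible, Gal4-regulated GAL1 promoter. Downstream, the annotation shows a short fragment of the alpha-mating-factor (MFα1) leader, which presumably acts as the secretion signal. This is followed by a gap of roughly a hundred bases, then an Aga2p fragment and the bilirubin-dependent fluorescent protein UnaG (the enhanced eUnaG2 variant, according to the catalogue entry). The catalogue also lists HA and myc epitope tags on the backbone, although the automated feature table does not annotate them. A protein of interest is cloned so that it sits at the N-terminus of the fusion, with Aga2p, the tags and eUnaG2 lying C-terminal to it; the record does not describe the cloning site itself. Aga2p is the a-agglutinin subunit used to anchor such fusions to the yeast cell wall. Because eUnaG2 is the last element of the fusion, its green-yellow fluorescence in the presence of bilirubin reports expression of the full-length construct without antibody staining. The plasmid is intended for yeast display work such as library screening and selection of binding proteins.
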