Addgene plasmid #162450: pJYDN
Purpose: (Empty Backbone) Yeast display plasmid intended for expression of N-terminal fusions with Aga2p yeast agglutinin and eUnaG2 bilirubin dependent green-yellow fluorescent protein for detection of expression.
Depositing lab: Gideon Schreiber. Depositing organization: Weizmann Institute of Science. Publication: An enhanced yeast display platform demonstrates the binding plasticity under various selection pressures. Zahradník J, Dey D, Marciano S, Schreiber G. bioRxiv Preprint 2020 10.1101/2020.12.16.423176.
Backbone
  Vector backbone: New backbone
  Backbone manufacturer: Dr. Jiri Zahradnik
  Backbone size (bp): 5209
  Vector type: Yeast Expression ; Shuttle vector bacteria/yeast
  Selectable markers: TRP1
  Tag / fusion protein: Aga2p (C terminal on backbone); HA, myc tags (C terminal on backbone); eUnaG2 fluorescent protein (C terminal on backbone)
Growth in bacteria
  Bacterial resistance: Kanamycin, 50 μg/mL
  Growth temperature: 37°C
  Growth strain: DH5alpha
  Copy number: Unknown
Terms and licenses: Academic/Nonprofit Terms; Industry Terms: Not Available to Industry
Depositor comments: Please visit https://www.biorxiv.org/content/10.1101/2020.12.16.423176v1 for bioRxiv preprint.
How to cite: pJYDN was a gift from Gideon Schreiber (Addgene plasmid # 162450 ; http://n2t.net/addgene:162450 ; RRID:Addgene_162450)
