>Addgene plasmid #162450 | pJYDN | depositor partial sequence | sequence record 314759 | Sequenced multiple times 5202 - 3530
ACGCCAGCAACGCGGCACTTTGTAACTGAGCTGTCATTTTGCTGGCCCAGCTGGTCGACCGCGGCTAAGC
AGTACTGGTACCGTTGTGGAAATGTAAAGAGCCCCATTATCTTAGCCTAAAAAAACCTTCTCTTTGGAAC
TTTCAGTAATACGCTTAACTGCTCATTGCTATATTGAAGTACGGATTAGAAGCCGCCGAGCGGGTGACAG
CCCTCCGAAGGAAGACTCTCCTCCGTGCGTCCTCGTCTTCACCGGTCGCGTTCCTGAAACGCAGATGTGC
CTCGCGCCGCACTGCTCCGAACAATAAAGATTCTACAATACTAGCTTTTATGGTTATGAAGAGGAAAAAT
TGGCAGTAACCTGGCCCCACAAACCTTCAAATGAACGAATCAAATTAACAACCATAGGATGATAATGCGA
TTAGTTTTTTAGCCTTATTTCTGGGGTAATTAATCAGCGAAGCGATGATTTTTGATCTATTAACAGATAT
ATAAATGCAAAAACTGCATAACCACTTTAACTAATACTTTCAACATTTTCGGTTTGTATTACTTCTTATT
CAAATGTAATAAAAGTATCAACAAAAAATTGTTAATATACCTCTATACTTTAACGTCAAGGAGAAAAAAC
CCCGGATCGAATTCCCTACTTCATACATTTTCAATTAAGATGAGGTTCCCATCTATTTTCACCGCTGTTG
TTTTTGCTGCTTCTTCTGCTTTGGCTGCTCCAGCTAATGGTCATATGGAAGCATAATAATTAAGGCGCCT
TATCTCGAGGGGGGCGGATCCTCTGGTGGAGGTGGTTCGGGCGGAGGTGGTAACGGATCTAATGGTTCTG
GCGGTAGCTCTGCACAGGAACTGACAACTATATGCGAGCAAATCCCCTCACCAACTTTAGAATCGACGCC
GTACTCTTTGTCAACGACTACTATTTTGGCCAACGGGAAGGCAATGCAAGGAGTTTTTGAATATTACAAA
TCAGTAACGTTTGTCAGTAATTGCGGTTCTCACCCCTCAACAACTAGCAAAGGCAGCCCCATAAACACAC
AGTATGTTTTTAAGGACAATAGCTCGACGATTGAAGGTAGATACCCATACGACGTTCCAGACTACGCTCT
GCAGGCTAGTGGTGGAGGAGGCTCTGGTGGAGGTGGTAGCGGAGGCGGAGGGTCGGCTAGCCATGAACAG
AAGTTGATCTCTGAAGAAGATTTGATGTTAGAAAAATTTGTTGGCACCTGGAAGATCGAATCCTCTGAAA
ATTTTGGTGAATACTTGAAGGCTATCGGTGCCCCAAAAGAATTGGCTGATGCTGGTGATGCTACTACTCC
AGTCTTGTACATTTCTCAAAAGGATGGTGATAAGATGACCGTCAAGATTGAAAACGGTCCACCAACTTTT
TTGGATACCCAAGTTTCTTTCAAGTTGGGTGAAGAATTCGACGAATTTCCATCCGATAGAAGAAAGGGTG
TTAAGTCCGTTGTTAACTTGTCTGGTGAGAAGTTGGTTTACGTTCAAAAGTGGGATGGTAAAGAAACCAC
TTACGTCAGAGAAATCAAGGACGGTAAATTGGTTGTTACTTTGACCATGGGTGATGTTGTTGCTGTTAGA
TCTTATAGAAGGGCCTCTGAATAATAGAGATCTGATAACAACAGTGTAGATGTAACAAAATCG
